>Addgene plasmid #33235 | pcDNA1 Flag ATXN1[2Q] | addgene full sequence | sequence record 314037 | Addgene NGS Result
GACATTGATTATTGACTAGTTATTAATAGTAATCAATTACGGGGTCATTAGTTCATAGCCCATATATGGA
GTTCCGCGTTACATAACTTACGGTAAATGGCCCGCCTGGCTGACCGCCCAACGACCCCCGCCCATTGACG
TCAATAATGACGTATGTTCCCATAGTAACGCCAATAGGGACTTTCCATTGACGTCAATGGGTGGAGTATT
TACGGTAAACTGCCCACTTGGCAGTACATCAAGTGTATCATATGCCAAGTACGCCCCCTATTGACGTCAA
TGACGGTAAATGGCCCGCCTGGCATTATGCCCAGTACATGACCTTATGGGACTTTCCTACTTGGCAGTAC
ATCTACGTATTAGTCATCGCTATTACCATGGTGATGCGGTTTTGGCAGTACATCAATGGGCGTGGATAGC
GGTTTGACTCACGGGGATTTCCAAGTCTCCACCCCATTGACGTCAATGGGAGTTTGTTTTGGCACCAAAA
TCAACGGGACTTTCCAAAATGTCGTAACAACTCCGCCCCATTGACGCAAATGGGCGGTAGGCGTGTACGG
TGGGAGGTCTATATAAGCAGAGCTCTCTGGCTAACTAGAGAACCCACTGCTTACTGGCTTATCGAAATTA
ATACGACTCACTATAGGGAGACCCAAGCTTGGTACCGAGCTCGGATCCACTAGTAACGGCCGCCAGTGTG
CTGGAATTCCGTGACTTTCCGTTTATCAGACTAAAATCAGAGCCATCCAGACAGTGAAACAGTCACCGTG
GAGGGGGGACGGCGAAAAATGGACTACAAAGACGACGACGACAAAAAATCCAACCAAGAGCGGAGCAACG
AATGCCTGCCTCCCAAGAAGCGCGAGATCCCCGCCACCAGCCGGTCCTCCGAGGAGAAGGCCCCTACCCT
GCCCAGCGACAACCACCGGGTGGAGGGCACAGCATGGCTCCCGGGCAACCCTGGTGGCCGGGGCCACGGG
GGCGGGAGGCATGGGCCGGCAGGGACCTCGGTGGAGCTTGGTTTACAACAGGGAATAGGTTTACACAAAG
CATTGTCCACAGGGCTGGACTACTCCCCGCCCAGCGCTCCCAGGTCTGTCCCCGTGGCCACCACGCTGCC
TGCCGCGTACGCCACCCCGCAGCCAGGGACCCCGGTGTCCCCCGTACAGTACGCTCACCTGCCGCACACC
TTCCAGTTCATTGGGTCCTCCCAATACAGTGGAACCTATGCCAGCTTCATCCCATCACAGCTGATCCCCC
CAACCGCCAACCCCGTCACCAGTGCAGTGGCCTCGGCCGCAGGGGCCACCACTCCATCCCAGCGCTCCCA
GCTGGAGGCCTATTCCACTCTGCTGGCCAACATGGGCAGTCTGAGCCAGACGCCGGGACACAAGGCTGAG
CAGCAGCACCTCAGCAGGGCTCCGGGGCTTATCACCCCGGGGTCCCCCCCACCAGCCCAGCAGAACCAGT
ACGTCCACATTTCCAGTTCTCCGCAGAACACCGGCCGCACCGCCTCTCCTCCGGCCATCCCCGTCCACCT
CCACCCCCACCAGACGATGATCCCACACACGCTCACCCTGGGGCCCCCCTCCCAGGTCGTCATGCAATAC
GCCGACTCCGGCAGCCACTTTGTCCCTCGGGAGGCCACCAAGAAAGCTGAGAGCAGCCGGCTGCAGCAGG
CCATCCAGGCCAAGGAGGTCCTGAACGGTGAGATGGAGAAGAGCCGGCGGTACGGGGCCCCGTCCTCAGC
CGACCTGGGCCTGGGCAAGGCAGGCGGCAAGTCGGTTCCTCACCCGTACGAGTCCAGGCACGTGGTGGTC
CACCCGAGCCCCTCAGACTACAGCAGTCGTGATCCTTCGGGGGTCCGGGCCTCTGTGATGGTCCTGCCCA
ACAGCAACACGCCCGCAGCTGACCTGGAGGTGCAACAGGCCACTCATCGTGAAGCCTCCCCTTCTACCCT
CAACGACAAAAGTGGCCTGCATTTAGGGAAGCCTGGCCACCGGTCCTACGCGCTCTCACCCCACACGGTC
ATTCAGACCACACACAGTGCTTCAGAGCCACTCCCGGTGGGACTGCCAGCCACGGCCTTCTACGCAGGGA
CTCAACCCCCTGTCATCGGCTACCTGAGCGGCCAGCAGCAAGCAATCACCTACGCCGGCAGCCTGCCCCA
GCACCTGGTGATCCCCGGCACACAGCCCCTGCTCATCCCGGTCGGCAGCACTGACATGGAAGCGTCGGGG
GCAGCCCCGGCCATAGTCACGTCATCCCCCCAGTTTGCTGCAGTGCCTCACACGTTCGTCACCACCGCCC
TTCCCAAGAGCGAGAACTTCAACCCTGAGGCCCTGGTCACCCAGGCCGCCTACCCAGCCATGGTGCAGGC
CCAGATCCACCTGCCTGTGGTGCAGTCCGTGGCCTCCCCGGCGGCGGCTCCCCCTACGCTGCCTCCCTAC
TTCATGAAAGGCTCCATCATCCAGTTGGCCAACGGGGAGCTAAAGAAGGTGGAAGACTTAAAAACAGAAG
ATTTCATCCAGAGTGCAGAGATAAGCAACGACCTGAAGATCGACTCCAGCACCGTAGAGAGGATTGAAGA
CAGCCATAGCCCGGGCGTGGCCGTGATACAGTTCGCCGTCGGGGAGCACCGAGCCCAGGTCAGCGTTGAA
GTTTTGGTAGAGTATCCTTTTTTTGTGTTTGGACAGGGCTGGTCATCCTGCTGTCCGGAGAGAACCAGCC
AGCTCTTTGATTTGCCGTGTTCCAAACTCTCAGTTGGGGATGTCTGCATCTCGCTTACCCTCAAGAACCT
GAAGAACGGCTCTGTTAAAAAGGGCCAGCCCGTGGATCCCGCCAGCGTCCTGCTGAAGCACTCAAAGGCC
GACGGCCTGGCGGGCAGCAGACACAGGTATGCCGAGCAGGAAAACGGAATCAACCAGGGGAGTGCCCAGA
TGCTCTCTGAGAATGGCGAACTGAAGTTTCCAGAGAAAATGGGATTGCCTGCAGCGCCCTTCCTCACCAA
AATAGAACCCAGCAAGCCCGCGGCAACGAGGAAGAGGAGGTGGTCGGCGCCAGAGAGCCGCAAACTGGAG
AAGTCAGAAGACGAACCACCTTTGACTCTTCCTAAGCCTTCTCTAATTCCTCAGGAGGTTAAGATTTGCA
TTGAAGGCCGGTCTAATGTAGGCAAGTAGAGGCAGCGTGGGGGAAAGGAAACGTGGCTCTCCCTTATCAT
TTGTATCCAGATTACTGTACTGTAGGCTAAAATAACACAGTATTTACATGTTATCTTCTTAATTTTAGGT
TTCTGTTCTAACCTTGTCATTAGAGTTACAGCAGGTGTGTCGCAGGAGACTGGTGCATATGCTTTTTCCA
CGAGTGTCTGTCAGGAATTCTGCAGATATCCATCACACTGGCGGCCGCTCGAGCATGCATCTAGAGGGCC
CTATTCTATAGTGTCACCTAAATGCTAGAGGATCTTTGTGAAGGAACCTTACTTCTGTGGTGTGACATAA
TTGGACAAACTACCTACAGAGATTTAAAGCTCTAAGGTAAATATAAAATTTTTAAGTGTATAATGTGTTA
AACTACTGATTCTAATTGTTTGTGTATTTTAGATTCCAACCTATGGAACTGATGAATGGGAGCAGTGGTG
GAATGCCTTTAATGAGGAAAACCTGTTTTGCTCAGAAGAAATGCCATCTAGTGATGATGAGGCTACTGCT
GACTCTCAACATTCTACTCCTCCAAAAAAGAAGAGAAAGGTAGAAGACCCCAAGGACTTTCCTTCAGAAT
TGCTAAGTTTTTTGAGTCATGCTGTGTTTAGTAATAGAACTCTTGCTTGCTTTGCTATTTACACCACAAA
GGAAAAAGCTGCACTGCTATACAAGAAAATTATGGAAAAATATTTGATGTATAGTGCCTTGACTAGAGAT
CATAATCAGCCATACCACATTTGTAGAGGTTTTACTTGCTTTAAAAAACCTCCCACACCTCCCCCTGAAC
CTGAAACATAAAATGAATGCAATTGTTGTTGTTAACTTGTTTATTGCAGCTTATAATGGTTACAAATAAA
GCAATAGCATCACAAATTTCACAAATAAAGCATTTTTTTCACTGCATTCTAGTTGTGGTTTGTCCAAACT
CATCAATGTATCTTATCATGTCTGGATCGATCCCGCCATGGTATCAACGCCATATTTCTATTTACAGTAG
GGACCTCTTCGTTGTGTAGGTACCGCTGTATTCCTAGGGAAATAGTAGAGGCACCTTGAACTGTCTGCAT
CAGCCATATAGCCCCCGCTGTTCGATTTACAAACACAGGCACAGTACTGACAAACCCATACACCTCCTCT
GAAATACCCATAGTTGCTAGGGCTGTCTCCGAACTCATTACACCCTCCAAAGTCAGAGCTGTAATTTCGC
CATCAAGGGCAGCGAGGGCTTCTCCAGATAAAATAGCTTCTGCCGAGAGTCCCGTAAGGGTAGACACTTC
AGCTAATCCCTCGATGAGGTCTACTAGAATAGTCAGTGCGGCTCCCATTTTGAAAATTCACTTACTTGAT
CAGCTTCAGAAGATGGCGGAGGGCCTCCAACACAGTAATTTTCCTCCCGACTCTTAAAATAGAAAATGTC
AAGTCAGTTAAGCAGGAAGTGACTAACTGACCGCAGCTGGCCGTGCGACATCCTCTTTTAATTAGTTGCT
AGGCAACTGCCCTCCAGAGGGCAGTGTGGTTTTGCAAGAGGAAGCAAAAAGCCTCTCCACCCAGGCCTAG
AATGTTTCCACCCAATCATTACTATGACAACAGCTGTTTTTTTTAGTATTAAGCAGAGGCCGGGGGCCCC
TGGCCTCCGCTTACTCTGGAGAAAAAGAAGAGAGGCATTGTAGAGGCTTCCAGAGGCAACTTGTCAAAAC
AGGACTGCTTCTATTTCTGTCACACTGTCTGGCCCTGTCACAAGGTCCAGCACCTCCATACCCCCTTTAA
TAAGCAGTTTGGGAACGGGTGCGGGTCTTACTCCGCCCATCCCGCCCCTAACTCCGCCCAGTTCCGCCCA
TTCTCCGCCCCATGGCTGACTAATTTTTTTTATTTATGCAGAGGCCGAGGCCGCCTCGGCCTCTGAGCTA
TTCCAGAAGTAGTGAGGAGGCTTTTTTGGAGGCCTAGGCTTTTGCAAAAAGCTAATTCGGCGTAATCTGC
TGCTTGCAAACAAAAAAACCACCGCTACCAGCGGTGGTTTGTTTGCCGGATCAAGAGCTACCAACTCTTT
TTCCGAAGGTAACTGGCTTCAGCAGAGCGCAGATACCAAATACTGTCCTTCTAGTGTAGCCGTAGTTAGG
CCACCACTTCAAGAACTCTGTAGCACCGCCTACATACCTCGCTCTGCTGAAGCCAGTTACCAGTGGCTGC
TGCCAGTGGCGATAAGTCGTGTCTTACCGGGTTGGACTCAAGAGATAGTTACCGGATAAGGCGCAGCGGT
CGGGCTGAACGGGGGGTTCGTGCACACAGCCCAGCTTGGAGCGAACGACCTACACCGAACTGAGATACCT
ACAGCGTGAGCTATGAGAAAGCGCCACGCTTCCCGAAGGGAGAAAGGCGGACAGGTATCCGGTAAGCGGC
AGGGTCGGAACAGGAGAGCGCACGAGGGAGCTTCCAGGGGGAAACGCCTGGTATCTTTATAGTCCTGTCG
GGTTTCGCCACCTCTGACTTGAGCGTCGATTTTTGTGATGCTCGTCAGGGGGGCGGAGCCTATGGAAAAA
CGCCAGCAACGCAAGCTAGCTTCTAGCTAGAAATTGTAAACGTTAATATTTTGTTAAAATTCGCGTTAAA
TTTTTGTTAAATCAGCTCATTTTTTAACCAATAGGCCGAAATCGGCAAAATCCCTTATAAATCAAAAGAA
TAGCCCGAGATAGGGT
[37 nt withheld, positions 5897-5933]
AAAGAACGTGGACTCCAACGTCAAAGGGCGAAAAACCGTCTATCAGGGCGATGGCC
[115 nt withheld, positions 5990-6104]
G
[233 nt withheld, positions 6106-6338]
CTGGACCCGAAAGGGCCTCGTGATACGCCTATTTTTATAGGTTAATGTCATGATAATAATGGTTTCTTAG
ACGTCAGGTGGCACTTTTCGGGGAAATGTGCGCGGAACCCCTATTTGTTTATTTTTCTAAATACATTCAA
ATATGTATCCGCTCATGAGACAATAACCCTGATAAATGCTTCAATAATATTGAAAAAGGAAGAGTATGAG
TATTCAACATTTCCGTGTCGCCCTTATTCCCTTTTTTGCGGCATTTTGCCTTCCTGTTTTTGCTCACCCA
GAAACGCTGGTGAAAGTAAAAGATGCTGAAGATCAGTTGGGTGCACGAGTGGGTTACATCGAACTGGATC
TCAACAGCGGTAAGATCCTTGAGAGTTTTCGCCCCGAAGAACGTTTTCCAATGATGAGCACTTTTAAAGT
TCTGCTATGTGGCGCGGTATTATCCCGTGTTGACGCCGGGCAAGAGCAACTCGGTCGCCGCATACACTAT
TCTCAGAATGACTTGGTTGAGTACTCACCAGTCACAGAAAAGCATCTTACGGATGGCATGACAGTAAGAG
AATTATGCAGTGCTGCCATAACCATGAGTGATAACACTGCGGCCAACTTACTTCTGACAACGATCGGAGG
ACCGAAGGAGCTAACCGCTTTTTTGCACAACATGGGGGATCATGTAACTCGCCTTGATCGTTGGGAACCG
GAGCTGAATGAAGCCATACCAAACGACGAGCGTGACACCACGATGCCTGCAGCAATGGCAACAACGTTGC
GCAAACTATTAACTGGCGAACTACTTACTCTAGCTTCCCGGCAACAATTAATAGACTGGATGGAGGCGGA
TAAAGTTGCAGGACCACTTCTGCGCTCGGCCCTTCCGGCTGGCTGGTTTATTGCTGATAAATCTGGAGCC
GGTGAGCGTGGGTCTCGCGGTATCATTGCAGCACTGGGGCCAGATGGTAAGCCCTCCCGTATCGTAGTTA
TCTACACGACGGGGAGTCAGGCAACTATGGATGAACGAAATAGACAGATCGCTGAGATAGGTGCCTCACT
GATTAAGCATTGGTAACTGTCAGACCAAGTTTACTCATATATACTTTAGATTGATTTAAAACTTCATTTT
TAATTTCTCTAGCGCGTT
Features (pLannotate 1.2.2; 20 found; start..end, strand, type, name):
      1..380     +  enhancer       CMV enhancer: human cytomegalovirus immediate early enhancer
    381..584     +  promoter       CMV promoter: human cytomegalovirus (CMV) immediate early promoter
    580..613     +  LTR            5' LTR (truncated) (fragment): truncated 5' long terminal repeat (LTR) from HIV-1
    629..647     +  promoter       T7 promoter: promoter for bacteriophage T7 RNA polymerase
    816..3176    +  CDS            ATXN1: ATX1_HUMAN - Also known as ATX1, SCA1. Experimental evidence at protein level: Swiss-Prot protein existence level 1. Chromatin-binding factor that repress Notch signaling in the absence of Notch intracellular domain by acting as a CBF1 corepressor. Binds to the HEY promoter and might assist, along with NCOR2, RBPJ- mediated repression. Binds RNA in vitro. May be involved in RNA metabolism (PubMed:21475249). In concert with CIC and ATXN1L, involved in brain development (By similarity). From Homo sapiens (Human).
   3435..3453    -  promoter       SP6 promoter: promoter for bacteriophage SP6 RNA polymerase
   3461..3535    +  CDS            small t antigen (fragment): SV40 (simian virus 40) small t antigen
   3537..3602    +  intron         small t intron: SV40 (simian virus 40) small t antigen intron
   3732..3752    +  CDS            SV40 NLS: nuclear localization signal of SV40 (simian virus 40) large T antigen
   3759..3893    +  CDS            LT_POVHA (fragment): Protein inferred from homology: Swiss-Prot protein existence level 3. Isoform large T antigen is a key early protein essential for both driving viral replication and inducing cellular transformation. Plays a role in viral genome replication by driving entry of quiescent cells into the cell cycle and by autoregulating the synthesis of viral early mRNA. Displays highly oncogenic activities by corrupting the host cellular checkpoint mechanisms that guard cell division and the transcription, replication, and repair of DNA. Participates in the modulation of cellular gene expression preceeding viral
   3918..4001    +  CDS            large T antigen (fragment): large T antigen from SV40 (simian virus 40)
   4024..4158    +  polyA_signal   SV40 poly(A) signal: SV40 polyadenylation signal
   4160..4528    -  CDS            VP2_POVMC (fragment): Experimental evidence at protein level: Swiss-Prot protein existence level 1. [Isoform VP3]: structural protein that resides within the core of the capsid surrounded by 72 VP1 pentamers. Following virus endocytosis and trafficking to the endoplasmic reticulum, VP2 and VP3 form oligomers and integrate into the endoplasmic reticulum membrane. Heterooligomer VP2-VP3 may create a viroporin for transporting the viral genome across the endoplasmic reticulum membrane to the cytoplasm. Nuclear entry of the viral DNA involves the selective exposure and importin recognition of VP2 or Vp3 nuclear localiz
   4900..4998    -  CDS            VP1_POVMP (fragment): Experimental evidence at protein level: Swiss-Prot protein existence level 1. Forms an icosahedral capsid with a T=7 symmetry and a 40 nm diameter. The capsid is composed of 72 pentamers linked to each other by disulfide bonds and associated with VP2 or VP3 proteins. Interacts with terminal alpha(2,3)-linked sialic acids on the cell surface to provide virion attachment to target cell. This attachment induces virion internalization predominantly through caveolin-mediated endocytosis. Once attached, the virion is internalized by caveolin- mediated endocytosis and traffics to the endoplasmic reti
   5009..5144    +  rep_origin     SV40 ori: SV40 origin of replication
   5170..5738    +  rep_origin     ori: high-copy-number ColE1/pMB1/pBR322/pUC origin of replication
   5771..6229    -  rep_origin     f1 ori (sequence partly withheld): f1 bacteriophage origin of replication; arrow indicates direction of (+) strand synthesis
   6217..6338    -  CDS            M13 gene IV (fragment) (sequence withheld): pIV; IV; phage assembly
   6439..6543    +  promoter       AmpR promoter: bla
   6544..7404    +  CDS            AmpR: β-lactamase; bla; confers resistance to ampicillin, carbenicillin, and related antibiotics
