[The description below was written by a language model from this plasmid's Addgene catalogue record and pLannotate feature annotations shown in this document.]
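Description:
pcDNA1 Flag ATXN1[2Q] is a mammalian expression plasmid built on the Invitrogen pcDNA1.1 backbone that carries human ataxin-1 (ATXN1, the gene mutated in spinocerebellar ataxia type 1) with a glutamine tract of only two residues. The sequenced record is about 7.5 kb. It is maintained in E. coli as a high-copy plasmid through a ColE1/pUC-type origin and selected with ampicillin via the β-lactamase gene. An f1 origin is also present, which allows single-stranded DNA production.

The ATXN1 coding sequence, roughly 2.36 kb, sits downstream of the human cytomegalovirus immediate-early enhancer and promoter, which drive strong constitutive transcription in mammalian cells. The catalogue entry lists a Flag epitope at the N terminus, supplied by the backbone, for detection or immunoprecipitation of the protein. The feature table does not annotate the tag separately. The record also notes that the insert lacks its own stop codon, so translation presumably continues into downstream vector sequence until an in-frame stop is reached. T7 and SP6 phage promoters flank the cloning region in opposing orientations and can be used for in vitro transcription or sequencing. Transcript processing is provided by the SV40 small t intron and SV40 polyadenylation signal. The adjacent T-antigen and polyomavirus capsid fragments called by the annotation software appear to be residual viral backbone sequence, not functional genes. An SV40 origin permits episomal amplification in cells expressing large T antigen.

The associated publication examined how ataxin-1 with an expanded glutamine tract alters nuclear matrix-associated structures. This very short 2Q version would therefore plausibly serve as a non-expanded comparison in transfection studies of ataxin-1 localization, although the record does not state its purpose explicitly.
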