Addgene plasmid #33235: pcDNA1 Flag ATXN1[2Q]
Depositing lab: Huda Zoghbi. Depositing organization: Baylor College of Medicine. Publication: Ataxin-1 with an expanded glutamine tract alters nuclear matrix-associated structures. Skinner PJ, Koshy BT, Cummings CJ, Klement IA, Helin K, Servadio A, Zoghbi HY, Orr HT. Nature. 1997 Oct 30;389(6654):971-4. 10.1038/40153 PubMed 9353120.
Backbone
  Vector backbone: pcDNA1.1
  Backbone manufacturer: Invitrogen
  Vector type: Mammalian Expression
Growth in bacteria
  Bacterial resistance: Ampicillin, 100 μg/mL
  Growth temperature: 37°C
  Growth strain: DH10B
  Copy number: High Copy
Gene/Insert
  Gene/Insert name: Ataxin-1 (alt name: ATXN1)
  Species: H. sapiens (human)
  Insert size (bp): 2364
  Mutation: insert contains 2Q (2 glutamines) and there isno stop codon
  GenBank ID: NM_000332
  Entrez Gene: ATXN1 (a.k.a. ATX1, D6S504E, SCA1)
  Promoter: CMV
  Tag / fusion protein: Flag (N terminal on backbone)
  Cloning method: Unknown
  Sequencing primers: 5′ CMV-F
Terms and licenses: Academic/Nonprofit Terms; Industry Terms: Not Available to Industry
How to cite: pcDNA1 Flag ATXN1[2Q] was a gift from Huda Zoghbi (Addgene plasmid # 33235 ; http://n2t.net/addgene:33235 ; RRID:Addgene_33235)
